Addgene plasmid #237026: NCK1-SmBiT Fusion Vector
Purpose: Express NCK1-SmBiT Fusion Protein in Mammalian Cells under a CMV promoter
Depositing lab: Promega Corporation.
Backbone
  Vector backbone: pFC220K SmBiT CMV-BlastFlexi Vector
  Vector type: Mammalian Expression
  Selectable markers: Blasticidin
Growth in bacteria
  Bacterial resistance: Kanamycin, 50 μg/mL
  Growth temperature: 37°C
  Growth strain: DH5alpha
  Copy number: High Copy
Gene/Insert
  Gene/Insert name: NCK1
  Species: H. sapiens (human)
  Mutation: None
  Entrez Gene: NCK1 (a.k.a. NCK, NCKalpha, nck-1)
  Promoter: CMV
  Tag / fusion protein: SmBiT (C terminal on backbone)
  Cloning method: Other
Terms and licenses: Academic/Nonprofit Terms; Industry Terms
How to cite: NCK1-SmBiT Fusion Vector was a gift from Promega Corporation (Addgene plasmid # 237026 ; http://n2t.net/addgene:237026 ; RRID:Addgene_237026)
