[The description below was written by a language model from this plasmid's Addgene catalogue record and pLannotate feature annotations shown in this document.]
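Description:
NCK1-SmBiT Fusion Vector is a 5.4 kb mammalian expression plasmid built on the pFC220K SmBiT CMV-Blast Flexi backbone. It expresses human NCK1 with the SmBiT peptide fused to its C-terminus. In bacteria it replicates from a high-copy ColE1/pUC-type origin and is selected with kanamycin, through a neo/nptII coding sequence driven by the synthetic bacterial EM7 promoter. A single loxP site lies just upstream of this cassette. For selection in mammalian cells, a separate cassette in the opposite orientation places the blasticidin S deaminase gene (BSD) under the SV40 enhancer/early promoter, terminated by a synthetic polyadenylation signal.

The expression unit consists of the CMV immediate-early enhancer and promoter followed by a chimeric β-globin/immunoglobulin intron, which generally improves transcript processing and expression. A T7 promoter sits immediately upstream of the coding region and could support in vitro transcription. The unmutated NCK1 open reading frame follows and is terminated by an SV40 polyadenylation signal. The SmBiT tag, supplied by the backbone, is not annotated in the feature table, presumably because it is too short to be detected. It would be expected in the interval between the end of the NCK1 annotation and the polyadenylation region.

NCK1 is an adapter protein that associates with tyrosine-phosphorylated growth factor receptors and their substrates. SmBiT is the small peptide subunit of the split NanoLuc (NanoBiT) luciferase, which regains activity when brought close to its larger LgBiT partner. The record states the purpose only as expression of the fusion protein in mammalian cells. A construct of this type is typically co-expressed with an LgBiT-tagged candidate partner to monitor NCK1 protein interactions by luminescence, either transiently or in blasticidin-selected stable lines.
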