Features (pLannotate 1.2.2; 17 found; start..end, strand, type, name):
     24..105     -  polyA_signal   SV40 poly(A) signal: SV40 polyadenylation signal
    128..211     -  CDS            large T antigen (fragment): large T antigen from SV40 (simian virus 40)
    276..641     +  enhancer       CMV enhancer: human cytomegalovirus immediate early enhancer
    643..842     +  promoter       CMV promoter: human cytomegalovirus (CMV) immediate early promoter
    981..1113    +  intron         chimeric intron: chimera between introns from human β-globin and immunoglobulin heavy chain genes
   1157..1175    +  promoter       T7 promoter: promoter for bacteriophage T7 RNA polymerase
   1189..2319    +  CDS            NCK1 (sequence partly withheld): NCK1_HUMAN - Also known as NCK. Experimental evidence at protein level: Swiss-Prot protein existence level 1. Adapter protein which associates with tyrosine-phosphorylated growth factor receptors, such as KDR and PDGFRB, or their cellular substrates. Maintains low levels of EIF2S1 phosphorylation by promoting its dephosphorylation by PP1. Plays a role in the DNA damage response, not in the detection of the damage by ATM/ATR, but for efficient activation of downstream effectors, such as that of CHEK2. Plays a role in ELK1-dependent transcriptional activation in response to activated Ras signali
   2418..2447    +  misc_feature   MCS (fragment): pUC18/19 multiple cloning site
   2496..2617    -  polyA_signal   SV40 poly(A) signal: SV40 polyadenylation signal
   2640..2708    -  CDS            large T antigen (fragment): large T antigen from SV40 (simian virus 40)
   2732..2765    +  protein_bind   loxP: Cre-mediated recombination occurs in the 8-bp core sequence (GCATACAT). Cre recombinase
   2775..2822    +  promoter       EM7 promoter: synthetic bacterial promoter&nbsp
   2854..3645    +  CDS            neo: KKA2_KLEPN - Also known as kan, nptII. Experimental evidence at protein level: Swiss-Prot protein existence level 1. Resistance to kanamycin, neomycin, paromomycin, ribostamycin, butirosin and gentamicin B. From Klebsiella pneumoniae.
   3806..4394    -  rep_origin     ori: high-copy-number ColE1/pMB1/pBR322/pUC origin of replication
   4520..4568    -  polyA_signal   poly(A) signal: synthetic polyadenylation signal
   4592..4990    -  CDS            BSD: blasticidin S deaminase; Aspergillus terreus BSD; confers resistance to blasticidin
   5021..5378    -  promoter       SV40 promoter: SV40 enhancer and early promoter
>Addgene plasmid #237026 | NCK1-SmBiT Fusion Vector | addgene full sequence | sequence record 471885 | Addgene NGS Result
AAGACGCGTTAATTAAGACGTCGGCAGTGAAAAAAATGCTTTATTTGTGAAATTTGTGATGCTATTGCTT
TATTTGTAACCATTATAAGCTGCAATAAACAAGTTAACAACAACAATTGCATTCATTTTATGTTTCAGGT
TCAGGGGGAGGTGTGGGAGGTTTTTTAAAGCAAGTAAAACCTCTACAAATGTGGTATGGCTGATTATGAT
CCGCGGCCGCAATACGTCGACGTTATCAGCTGACTTCGTACGAGAGCCTAGGATTATGGCGCGCCACTAG
TTATTAATAGTAATCAATTACGGGGTCATTAGTTCATAGCCCATATATGGAGTTCCGCGTTACATAACTT
ACGGTAAATGGCCCGCCTGGCTGACCGCCCAACGACCCCCGCCCATTGACGTCAATAATGACGTATGTTC
CCATAGTAACGCCAATAGGGACTTTCCATTGACGTCAATGGGTGGAGTATTTACGGTAAACTGCCCACTT
GGCAGTACATCAAGTGTATCATATGCCAAGTCCGCCCCCTATTGACGTCAATGACGGTAAATGGCCCGCC
TGGCATTATGCCCAGTACATGACCTTACGGGACTTTCCTACTTGGCAGTACATCTACGTATTAGTCATCG
CTATTACCATGGTGATGCGGTTTTGGCAGTACACCAATGGGCGTGGATAGCGGTTTGACTCACGGGGATT
TCCAAGTCTCCACCCCATTGACGTCAATGGGAGTTTGTTTTGGCACCAAAATCAACGGGACTTTCCAAAA
TGTCGTAATAACCCCGCCCCGTTGACGCAAATGGGCGGTAGGCGTGTACGGTGGGAGGTCTATATAAGCA
GAGCTGGTTTAGTGAACCGTCAGATCACTAGAAGCTTTATTGCGGTAGTTTATCACAGTTAAATTGCTAA
CGCAGTCAGTGCTTCTGACACAACAGTCTCGAACTTAAGCTGCAGAAGTTGGTCGTGAGGCACTGGGCAG
GTAAGTATCAAGGTTACAAGACAGGTTTAAGGAGACCAATAGAAACTGGGCTTGTCGAGACAGAGAAGAC
TCTTGCGTTTCTGATAGGCACCTATTGGTCTTACTGACATCCACTTTGCCTTTCTCTCCACAGGTGTCCA
CTCCCAGTTCAATTACAGCTCTTAAGGCTAGAGTATTAATACGACTCACTATAGGGCTAGCGATCGCCAT
GGCA
[171 nt withheld, positions 1195-1365]
AACAGTGCTCGGAAAGCATCTATTGTGAAAAACCTAAAGGATACCTTAGGCATTGGAAAAGTGAAAAGAA
AACCTAGTGTGCCAGATTCTGCATCTCCTGCTGATGATAGTTTTGTTGACCCAGGGGAACGTCTCTATGA
CCTCAACATGCCCGCTTATGTGAAATTTAACTACATGGCTGAGAGAGAGGATGAATTATCATTGATAAAG
GGGACAAAGGTGATCGTCATGGAGAAATGCAGTGATGGGTGGTGGCGTGGTAGCTACAATGGACAAGTTG
GATGGTTCCCTTCAAACTATGTAACTGAAGAAGGTGACAGTCCTTTGGGTGACCATGTGGGTTCTCTGTC
AGAGAAATTAGCAGCAGTCGTCAATAACCTAAATACTGGGCAAGTGTTGCATGTGGTACAGGCTCTTTAC
CCATTCAGCTCATCTAATGATGAAGAACTTAATTTCGAGAAAGGAGATGTAATGGATGTTATTGAAAAAC
CTGAAAATGACCCAGAGTGGTGGAAATGCAGGAAGATCAATGGTATGGTTGGTCTAGTACCAAAAAACTA
TGTTACCGTTATGCAGAATAATCCATTAACTTCAGGTTTGGAACCATCACCTCCACAGTGTGATTACATT
AGGCCTTCACTCACTGGAAAGTTTGCTGGCAATCCTTGGTATTATGGCAAAGTCACCAGGCATCAAGCAG
AAATGGCATTAAATGAAAGAGGACATGAAGGGGATTTCCTCATTCGTGATAGTGAATCTTCGCCAAATGA
TTTCTCAGTATCACTAAAAGCACAAGGGAAAAACAAGCATTTTAAAGTCCAACTAAAAGAGACTGTCTAC
TGCATTGGGCAGCGTAAATTCAGCACCATGGAAGAACTTGTAGAACATTACAAAAAGGCACCAATTTTTA
CAAGTGAACAAGGAGAAAAATTATATCTTGTCAAGCATTTATCAGTTTCTCAAGGCAGTTCAGGTGGTGG
CGGGAGCGGAGGTGGAGGCTCGAGCGGTGTGACCGGCTACCGGCTGTTCGAGGAGATTCTGTAAGGCCGC
GACTCTAGAGTCGACCTGCAGGCATGCAAGCTGATTTGGCTGCTGCCACCGCTGAGCAAGGCCGCTTCGA
GCAGACATGATAAGATACATTGATGAGTTTGGACAAACCACAACTAGAATGCAGTGAAAAAAATGCTTTA
TTTGTGAAATTTGTGATGCTATTGCTTTATTTGTAACCATTATAAGCTGCAATAAACAAGTTAACAACAA
CAATTGCATTCATTTTATGTTTCAGGTTCAGGGGGAGATGTGGGAGGTTTTTTTAAGCAAGTAAAACCTC
TACAAATGTGGTAAAATCTTAATTAAGAATTCTAATATAACTTCGTATAGCATACATTATACGAAGTTAT
GGATCCACTGTTGACAATTAATCATCGGCATAGTATATCGGCATAGTATAATACGACAAGGTGAGGAACT
AAACCCAGGAGGCAGATCATGATTGAACAAGATGGATTGCACGCAGGTTCTCCGGCCGCTTGGGTGGAGA
GGCTATTCGGCTATGACTGGGCACAACAGACAATCGGCTGCTCTGATGCCGCCGTGTTCCGGCTGTCAGC
GCAGGGGCGCCCGGTTCTTTTTGTCAAGACCGACCTGTCCGGTGCCCTGAATGAACTGCAGGACGAGGCA
GCGCGGCTATCGTGGCTGGCCACGACGGGCGTTCCTTGCGCAGCTGTGCTCGACGTTGTCACTGAAGCGG
GAAGGGACTGGCTGCTATTGGGCGAAGTGCCGGGGCAGGATCTCCTGTCATCTCACCTTGCTCCTGCCGA
GAAAGTATCCATCATGGCTGATGCAATGCGGCGGCTGCATACGCTTGATCCGGCTACCTGCCCATTCGAC
CACCAAGCGAAACATCGCATCGAGCGAGCACGTACTCGGATGGAAGCCGGTCTTGTCGATCAGGATGATC
TGGACGAAGAGCATCAGGGGCTCGCGCCAGCCGAACTGTTCGCCAGGCTCAAGGCGCGCATGCCCGACGG
CGAGGATCTCGTCGTGACCCATGGCGATGCCTGCTTGCCGAATATCATGGTGGAAAATGGCCGCTTTTCT
GGATTCATCGACTGTGGCCGGCTGGGTGTGGCGGACCGCTATCAGGACATAGCGTTGGCTACCCGTGATA
TTGCTGAAGAGCTTGGCGGCGAATGGGCTGACCGCTTCCTCGTGCTTTACGGTATCGCCGCTCCCGATTC
GCAGCGCATCGCCTTCTATCGCCTTCTTGACGAGTTCTTCTGATTCGAAATGACCGACCAAGCGACGCCC
AACCGGTATCAGCTCACTCAAAGGCGGTAATACGGTTATCCACAGAATCAGGGGATAACGCAGGAAAGAA
CATGTGAGCAAAAGGCCAGCAAAAGGCCAGGAACCGTAAAAAGGCCGCGTTGCTGGCGTTTTTCCATAGG
CTCCGCCCCCCTGACGAGCATCACAAAAATCGACGCTCAAGTCAGAGGTGGCGAAACCCGACAGGACTAT
AAAGATACCAGGCGTTTCCCCCTGGAAGCTCCCTCGTGCGCTCTCCTGTTCCGACCCTGCCGCTTACCGG
ATACCTGTCCGCCTTTCTCCCTTCGGGAAGCGTGGCGCTTTCTCATAGCTCACGCTGTAGGTATCTCAGT
TCGGTGTAGGTCGTTCGCTCCAAGCTGGGCTGTGTGCACGAACCCCCCGTTCAGCCCGACCGCTGCGCCT
TATCCGGTAACTATCGTCTTGAGTCCAACCCGGTAAGACACGACTTATCGCCACTGGCAGCAGCCACTGG
TAACAGGATTAGCAGAGCGAGGTATGTAGGCGGTGCTACAGAGTTCTTGAAGTGGTGGCCTAACTACGGC
TACACTAGAAGGACAGTATTTGGTATCTGCGCTCTGCTGAAGCCAGTTACCTTCGGAAAAAGAGTTGGTA
GCTCTTGATCCGGCAAACAAACCACCGCTGGTAGCGGTGGTTTTTTTGTTTGCAAGCAGCAGATTACGCG
CAGAAAAAAAGGATTTCAAGAAGATCCTTTGATCTTTTCTACGGGGTCTGACGCTCAGTGGAACGAAAAC
TCACGTTAAGGGATTTTGGTCATGAGATTATCAAAAAGGATCTTCACCTAGATCCTTTTATAGTCCGGAA
TCGTCACACAAAAAACCAACACACAGATGTAATGAAAATAAAGATATTTTATTGCGGCCATCGTGATGGC
TAGAGTTTAGCCCTCCCACACATAACCAGAGGGCAGCAATTCACGAATCCCAACTGCCGTCGGCTGTCCA
TCACTGTCCTTCACTATGGCTTTGATCCCAGGATGCAGATCGAGAAGCACCTGTCGGCACCGTCCGCAGG
GGCTCAAGATGCCCCTGTTCTCATTTCCGATCGCGACGATACAAGTCAGGTTGCCAGCTGCCGCAGCAGC
AGCAGTGCCCAGCACCACGAGTTCTGCACAAGGTCCCCCAGTAAAATGATATACATTGACACCAGTGAAG
ATGCGGCCGTCGCTAGAGAGAGCTGCGCTGGCGACGCTGTAGTCTTCAGAGATGGGGATGCTGTTGATTG
TAGCCGTTGCTCTTTCAATGAGGGTGGATTCTTCTTGAGACAAAGGCTTGGCCATGGTGGCGCTAGTGTC
AGAAGAATCGAGCTTTTTGCAAAAGCCTAGGCCTCCAAAAAAGCCTCCTCACTACTTCTGGAATAGCTCA
GAGGCCGAGGCGGCCTCGGCCTCTGCATAAATAAAAAAAATTAGTCAGCCATGGGGCGGAGAATGGGCGG
AACTGGGCGGAGTTAGGGGCGGGATGGGCGGAGTTAGGGGCGGGACTATGGTTGCTGACTAATTGAGATG
CATGCTTTGCATACTTCTGCCTGCTGGGGAGCCTGGGGACTTTCCACACCTGGTTGCTGACTAATTGAGA
TGCATGCTTTGCATACTTCTGCCTGCTGGGGAGCCTGGGGACTTTCCACACCCTAACTGACACACATTCC
ACAGCTGGTTCTTTCCGCCTCAGAAGGTACCTAACCAAGTTCCTCTTTCAGAGGTTATTTCAGGCCATGG
TGCTGCGC
